Addgene plasmid #242637: M93
Purpose: MYC knockdown + rescue
Depositing lab: Alain Nepveu. Depositing organization: McGill University. Publication: The function of MYC in base excision repair protects against RAS-induced senescence. Faraco CCF, Zhu W, Fortier AM, Ramdzan ZM, Vickridge E, Ong V, Goudreau F, Djerir B, Bellemare J, Gu S, Zhang H, Carroll BL, Krishnan SS, Leduy L, Guarne A, Park M, Marechal A, Nepveu A. Nucleic Acids Res. 2025 Jul 19;53(14):gkaf706. doi: 10.1093/nar/gkaf706. PubMed 40737085.
Backbone
  Vector backbone: pCF806
  Vector type: RNAi
Growth in bacteria
  Bacterial resistance: Ampicillin, 100 μg/mL
  Growth temperature: 37°C
  Growth strain: NEB Stable
  Copy number: High Copy
Gene/Insert
  Gene/Insert name: KKKK-V5-MYC
  gRNA/shRNA sequence: Unspecified
  Species: H. sapiens (human)
  Entrez Gene: MYC (a.k.a. MRTL, MYCC, bHLHe39, c-Myc)
  Tag / fusion protein: V5 (N terminal on insert)
  Cloning method: Gene Synthesis
Terms and licenses: Academic/Nonprofit Terms; Industry Terms: Not Available to Industry
Depositor comments: 5' Cloning Site: XhoI, 3' Cloning Site: EcoRI
How to cite: M93 was a gift from Alain Nepveu (Addgene plasmid # 242637 ; http://n2t.net/addgene:242637 ; RRID:Addgene_242637)
