[The description below was written by a language model from this plasmid's Addgene catalogue record and pLannotate feature annotations shown in this document.]
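Description:
M93 is a third-generation-style, self-inactivating HIV-1 lentiviral RNAi plasmid built on the pCF806 backbone and designed for combined knockdown and rescue of human MYC. It is maintained in E. coli through a high-copy ColE1/pUC origin and an ampicillin resistance gene. The viral genome is driven by a CMV enhancer/promoter fused to a truncated 5' LTR and carries the Ψ packaging signal, a gag fragment, RRE, cPPT/CTS, WPRE and a ΔU3 3' LTR followed by a bGH polyadenylation signal, so packaging functions must be supplied in trans.

The payload is an all-in-one doxycycline-inducible cassette. A TRE3GV Tet-responsive promoter, which spans the end of the numbered circular sequence, sits immediately upstream of the synthesized insert, KKKK-V5-MYC, an N-terminally V5-tagged human MYC open reading frame cloned between XhoI and EcoRI. Downstream of the MYC coding sequence, three repeats of miR-30a 3' flanking sequence are annotated. This suggests tandem miR-30-based shRNA units on the same inducible transcript, although the hairpin sequences are listed as unspecified and their targets cannot be confirmed from the record. The record also does not explain the "KKKK" designation. A separate EF-1α core promoter expresses puromycin N-acetyltransferase, with an EMCV IRES then directing translation of the rtTA3 reverse tetracycline transactivator. This allows transduced cells to be selected with puromycin and supplies the Tet-On activator that drives the TRE promoter in the presence of doxycycline.

According to the stated purpose, the construct is used to deplete MYC while simultaneously re-expressing a tagged MYC version, allowing functional testing of that version in mammalian cells.
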