Features (pLannotate 1.2.2; 29 found; start..end, strand, type, name):
     85..1341    +  CDS            MYC: MYC_HUMAN - Also known as BHLHE39. Experimental evidence at protein level: Swiss-Prot protein existence level 1. Transcription factor that binds DNA in a non-specific manner, yet also specifically recognizes the core sequence 5'-CAC[GA]TG-3'. Activates the transcription of growth-related genes. Binds to the VEGFA promoter, promoting VEGFA production and subsequent sprouting angiogenesis (PubMed:24940000). Regulator of somatic reprogramming, controls self-renewal of embryonic stem cells. Functions with TAF6L to activate target gene expression through RNA polymerase II pause release (By similari
   1580..1605    +  ncRNA          3' miR-30a (fragment): sequence downstream of the 71-nt precursor of the human miR-30a microRNA (Zeng et al., 2002) miRNA
   1715..1740    +  ncRNA          3' miR-30a (fragment): sequence downstream of the 71-nt precursor of the human miR-30a microRNA (Zeng et al., 2002) miRNA
   1850..1976    +  ncRNA          3' miR-30a: sequence downstream of the 71-nt precursor of the human miR-30a microRNA (Zeng et al., 2002) miRNA
   2010..2028    +  CDS            small t antigen (fragment): SV40 (simian virus 40) small t antigen
   2054..2265    +  promoter       EF-1α core promoter: core promoter for human elongation factor EF-1α
   2290..2889    +  CDS            PuroR (fragment): puromycin N-acetyltransferase; pac from Streptomyces; confers resistance to puromycin
   2912..3484    +  misc_feature   IRES: internal ribosome entry site (IRES) of the encephalomyocarditis virus (EMCV)
   3507..4195    +  CDS            rtTA3 (fragment): reverse tetracycline transactivator 3 activates expression from Tet-responsive promoters in the presence of doxycycline
   4125..4235    +  CDS            VP48: 3 tandem repeats of the minimal activation domain of herpes simplex virus VP16 (Cheng et al., 2013)
   4264..4852    +  misc_feature   WPRE: woodchuck hepatitis virus posttranscriptional regulatory element
   4903..4922    +  misc_feature   cPPT/CTS (fragment): central polypurine tract and central termination sequence of HIV-1
   4924..5157    +  LTR            3' LTR (ΔU3): self-inactivating 3' long terminal repeat (LTR) from HIV-1
   5189..5413    +  polyA_signal   bGH poly(A) signal: bovine growth hormone polyadenylation signal
   5417..5436    +  promoter       SV40 promoter (fragment): SV40 enhancer and early promoter
   5457..5507    -  CDS            lacI (fragment): lac repressor; lacI; The lac repressor binds to the lac operator to inhibit transcription in E. coli. This inhibition can be relieved by adding lactose or isopropyl-β-D-thiogalactopyranoside (IPTG).
   5690..6278    -  rep_origin     ori: high-copy-number ColE1/pMB1/pBR322/pUC origin of replication
   6449..7309    -  CDS            AmpR: β-lactamase; bla; confers resistance to ampicillin, carbenicillin, and related antibiotics
   7310..7414    -  promoter       AmpR promoter: bla
   7473..7525    -  misc_feature   bom (fragment): basis of mobility region from pBR322
   7674..8053    +  enhancer       CMV enhancer: human cytomegalovirus immediate early enhancer
   8054..8253    +  promoter       CMV promoter: human cytomegalovirus (CMV) immediate early promoter
   8271..8451    +  LTR            5' LTR (truncated): truncated 5' long terminal repeat (LTR) from HIV-1
   8498..8623    +  misc_feature   HIV-1 Ψ: packaging signal of human immunodeficiency virus type 1
   8607..8970    +  CDS            HIV-1 gag (fragment): gag protein from human immunodeficiency virus 1; gag
   9116..9349    +  misc_feature   RRE: The Rev response element (RRE) of HIV-1 allows for Rev-dependent mRNA export from the nucleus to the cytoplasm.
   9726..9826    +  CDS            Rev (fragment): human immunodeficiency virus 1 (HIV-1) Rev protein; rev; enhances nuclear export of unspliced and incompletely spliced viral mRNAs
   9876..9993    +  misc_feature   cPPT/CTS: central polypurine tract and central termination sequence of HIV-1
  10645..10994   +  promoter       TRE3GV promoter: 3rd-generation Tet-responsive promoter that can be activated by binding of Tet-On® 3G, optimized for retroviral and lentiviral vectors
>Addgene plasmid #242637 | M93 | addgene full sequence | sequence record 486368 | Addgene NGS Result
GGATCCACCATGGGGAAGCCTATCCCAAATCCACTGTTGGGCTTGGACAGTACCGGCAGCGGAAAAAAAA
AAAAATCTGGATCAATGCCGCTTAACGTGTCTTTCACTAACCGAAATTACGATCTTGACTACGATTCCGT
CCAGCCTTATTTCTATTGTGACGAAGAGGAAAACTTTTACCAGCAGCAGCAGCAGAGCGAGCTTCAGCCT
CCAGCCCCCTCCGAAGATATCTGGAAGAAGTTCGAGTTGCTGCCTACCCCCCCCCTTAGTCCTTCTCGAC
GGTCTGGTCTCTGTTCCCCATCCTATGTTGCAGTGACTCCATTTTCACTCCGCGGGGACAATGACGGTGG
AGGTGGCAGCTTCTCAACGGCGGATCAGTTAGAGATGGTCACTGAACTGCTTGGGGGCGATATGGTGAAC
CAGAGTTTCATTTGCGACCCCGACGACGAGACTTTTATCAAAAATATCATTATTCAGGATTGCATGTGGT
CCGGCTTTTCCGCAGCTGCGAAGCTCGTGTCAGAGAAGTTAGCTTCTTACCAGGCCGCACGGAAGGATAG
CGGATCTCCGAACCCGGCTAGGGGTCACTCTGTGTGTTCTACCAGCTCATTGTACCTTCAGGACCTTAGC
GCTGCCGCTAGCGAGTGCATTGACCCTTCCGTGGTGTTTCCATACCCCCTTAACGACTCAAGTTCACCCA
AAAGTTGCGCCTCCCAGGACTCTAGTGCTTTTAGTCCTAGTAGTGACAGTTTACTCTCCTCCACTGAGAG
CTCAGACTCAGAAGAGGAACAAGAAGACGAGGAGGAGATCGATGTTGTCTCCGTCGAGAAGCGCCAAGCG
CCCGGCAAACGATCCGAATCAGGGAGCCCTAGTGCAGGTGGTCACAGTAAACCGCCTCATTCACCTCTCG
TCCTGAAACGATGCCATGTAAGTACACATCAGCACAACTATGCGGCACCGCCAAGTACCAGAAAGGATTA
TCCTGCTGCAAAAAGAGTCAAACTGGATTCAGTCCGCGTTCTTAGGCAAATCTCTAATAATCGCAAGTGT
ACCTCACCCCGGTCTAGTGACACAGAGGAGAATGTCAAGAGAAGGACTCACAATGTGTTGGAACGGCAGC
GAAGAAACGAGCTTAAACGCAGCTTCTTCGCATTGCGAGATCAAATTCCTGAGCTTGAGAACAACGAGAA
GGCACCGAAAGTCGTAATATTGAAAAAAGCAACAGCTTACATATTGTCAGTCCAGGCAGAGGAGCAAAAG
CTTATCTCTGAAGAGGACCTCCTTCGAAAAAGACGGGAACAACTCAAGCACAAGCTTGAGCAGTTGAGGA
ACTCTTGTGCATAGTGACGTACGGCGGCCGCCTCGACTAGGGATAACAGGGTAATTGTTTGAATGAGGCT
TCAGTACTTTACAGAATCGTTGCCTGCACATCTTGGAAACACTTGCTGGGATTACTTCGACTTCTTAACC
CAACAGAAGGCTCGAGAAGGTATATTGCTGTTGACAGTGAGCGAAAAGATTTAGCCATAATGTAATAGTG
AAGCCACAGATGTATTACATTATGGCTAAATCTTTCTGCCTACTGCCTCGGACTTCAAGGGGCTAGAATT
GAAGGCTCGAGAAGGTATATTGCTGTTGACAGTGAGCGCGGGCATAAAAGAACTTTTTTATAGTGAAGCC
ACAGATGTATAAAAAAGTTCTTTTATGCCCATGCCTACTGCCTCGGACTTCAAGGGGCTAGAATTGAAGG
CTCGAGAAGGTATATTGCTGTTGACAGTGAGCGCCACCTATGAACTTGTTTCAAATAGTGAAGCCACAGA
TGTATTTGAAACAAGTTCATAGGTGATGCCTACTGCCTCGGACTTCAAGGGGCTAGAATTCGAGCAATTA
TCTTGTTTACTAAAACTGAATACCTTGCTATCTCTTTGATACATTTTTACAAAGCTGAATTAAAATGGTA
TAAATTAAATCACTTTTTTCAATTGACACGTACGCGTGATCTAATTCTACTAGGTCTTGAAAGGAGTGGG
AATTGGCTCCGGTGCCCGTCAGTGGGCAGAGCGCACATCGCCCACAGTCCCCGAGAAGTTGGGGGGAGGG
GTCGGCAATTGATCCGGTGCCTAGAGAAGGTGGCGCGGGGTAAACTGGGAAAGTGATGTCGTGTACTGGC
TCCGCCTTTTTCCCGAGGGTGGGGGAGAACCGTATATAAGTGCAGTAGTCGCCGTGAACGTTCTTTTTCG
CAACGGGTTTGCCGCCAGAACACAGGACCGGTTGTAGAGCGCTGCCACCATGACCGAGTACAAGCCCACG
GTGCGCCTCGCCACCCGCGACGACGTCCCCAGGGCCGTACGCACCCTCGCCGCCGCGTTCGCCGACTACC
CCGCCACGCGCCACACCGTCGATCCGGACCGCCACATCGAGCGGGTCACCGAGCTGCAAGAACTCTTCCT
CACGCGCGTCGGGCTCGACATCGGCAAGGTGTGGGTCGCGGACGACGGCGCCGCGGTGGCGGTCTGGACC
ACGCCGGAGAGCGTCGAAGCGGGGGCGGTGTTCGCCGAGATCGGCCCGCGCATGGCCGAGTTGAGCGGTT
CCCGGCTGGCCGCGCAGCAACAGATGGAAGGCCTCCTGGCGCCGCACCGGCCCAAGGAGCCCGCGTGGTT
CCTGGCCACCGTCGGAGTCTCGCCCGACCACCAGGGCAAGGGTCTGGGCAGCGCCGTCGTGCTCCCCGGA
GTGGAGGCGGCCGAGCGCGCCGGGGTGCCCGCCTTCCTGGAGACCTCCGCGCCCCGCAACCTCCCCTTCT
ACGAGCGGCTCGGCTTCACCGTCACCGCCGACGTCGAGGTGCCCGAAGGACCGCGCACCTGGTGCATGAC
CCGCAAGCCCGGTGCCTGAACGCCGCCATCGATAAGGAGCGCCCCTCTCCCTCCCCCCCCCCTAACGTTA
CTGGCCGAAGCCGCTTGGAATAAGGCCGGTGTGCGTTTGTCTATATGTTATTTTCCACCATATTGCCGTC
TTTTGGCAATGTGAGGGCCCGGAAACCTGGCCCTGTCTTCTTGACGAGCATTCCTAGGGGTCTTTCCCCT
CTCGCCAAAGGAATGCAAGGTCTGTTGAATGTCGTGAAGGAAGCAGTTCCTCTGGAAGCTTCTTGAAGAC
AAACAACGTCTGTAGCGACCCTTTGCAGGCAGCGGAACCCCCCACCTGGCGACAGGTGCCTCTGCGGCCA
AAAGCCACGTGTATAAGATACACCTGCAAAGGCGGCACAACCCCAGTGCCACGTTGTGAGTTGGATAGTT
GTGGAAAGAGTCAAATGGCTCTCCTCAAGCGTATTCAACAAGGGGCTGAAGGATGCCCAGAAGGTACCCC
ATTGTATGGGATCTGATCTGGGGCCTCGGTGCACATGCTTTACATGTGTTTAGTCGAGGTTAAAAAACGT
CTAGGCCCCCCGAACCACGGGGACGTGGTTTTCCTTTGAAAAACACGATGATAATATGGCCACAACCATG
AGCAGACTGGACAAGAGCAAAGTCATAAACTCTGCTCTGGAATTACTCAATGGAGTCGGTATCGAAGGCC
TGACGACAAGGAAACTCGCTCAAAAGCTGGGAGTTGAGCAGCCTACCCTGTACTGGCACGTGAAGAACAA
GCGGGCCCTGCTCGATGCCCTGCCAATCGAGATGCTGGACAGGCATCATACCCACTCCTGCCCCCTGGAA
GGCGAGTCATGGCAAGACTTTCTGCGGAACAACGCCAAGTCATACCGCTGTGCTCTCCTCTCACATCGCG
ACGGGGCTAAAGTGCATCTCGGCACCCGCCCAACAGAGAAACAGTACGAAACCCTGGAAAATCAGCTCGC
GTTCCTGTGTCAGCAAGGCTTCTCCCTGGAGAACGCACTGTACGCTCTGTCCGCCGTGGGCCACTTTACA
CTGGGCTGCGTATTGGAGGAACAGGAGCATCAAGTAGCAAAAGAGGAAAGAGAGACACCTACCACCGATT
CTATGCCCCCACTTCTGAAACAAGCAATTGAGCTGTTCGACCGGCAGGGAGCCGAACCTGCCTTCCTTTT
CGGCCTGGAACTAATCATATGTGGCCTGGAGAAACAGCTAAAGTGCGAAAGCGGCGGGCCGACCGACGCC
CTTGACGATTTTGACTTAGACATGCTCCCAGCCGATGCCCTTGACGACTTTGACCTTGATATGCTGCCTG
CTGACGCTCTTGACGATTTTGACCTTGACATGCTCCCCGGGTAAGCTCTAGAGTTAAGTCGACAATCAAC
CTCTGGATTACAAAATTTGTGAAAGATTGACTGGTATTCTTAACTATGTTGCTCCTTTTACGCTATGTGG
ATACGCTGCTTTAATGCCTTTGTATCATGCTATTGCTTCCCGTATGGCTTTCATTTTCTCCTCCTTGTAT
AAATCCTGGTTGCTGTCTCTTTATGAGGAGTTGTGGCCCGTTGTCAGGCAACGTGGCGTGGTGTGCACTG
TGTTTGCTGACGCAACCCCCACTGGTTGGGGCATTGCCACCACCTGTCAGCTCCTTTCCGGGACTTTCGC
TTTCCCCCTCCCTATTGCCACGGCGGAACTCATCGCCGCCTGCCTTGCCCGCTGCTGGACAGGGGCTCGG
CTGTTGGGCACTGACAATTCCGTGGTGTTGTCGGGGAAATCATCGTCCTTTCCTTGGCTGCTCGCCTGTG
TTGCCACCTGGATTCTGCGCGGGACGTCCTTCTGCTACGTCCCTTCGGCCCTCAATCCAGCGGACCTTCC
TTCCCGCGGCCTGCTGCCGGCTCTGCGGCCTCTTCCGCGTCTTCGCCTTCGCCCTCAGACGAGTCGGATC
TCCCTTTGGGCCGCCTCCCCGCGTCGACTTTAAGACCAATGACTTACAAGGCAGCTGTAGATCTTAGCCA
CTTTTTAAAAGAAAAGGGGGGACTGGAAGGGCTAATTCACTCCCAACGAAGACAAGATCTGCTTTTTGCT
TGTACTGGGTCTCTCTGGTTAGACCAGATCTGAGCCTGGGAGCTCTCTGGCTAACTAGGGAACCCACTGC
TTAAGCCTCAATAAAGCTTGCCTTGAGTGCTTCAAGTAGTGTGTGCCCGTCTGTTGTGTGACTCTGGTAA
CTAGAGATCCCTCAGACCCTTTTAGTCAGTGTGGAAAATCTCTAGCAGGGCCCGTTTAAACCCGCTGATC
AGCCTCGACTGTGCCTTCTAGTTGCCAGCCATCTGTTGTTTGCCCCTCCCCCGTGCCTTCCTTGACCCTG
GAAGGTGCCACTCCCACTGTCCTTTCCTAATAAAATGAGGAAATTGCATCGCATTGTCTGAGTAGGTGTC
ATTCTATTCTGGGGGGTGGGGTGGGGCAGGACAGCAAGGGGGAGGATTGGGAAGACAATAGCAGGCATGC
TGGGGATGCGGTGGGCTCTATGGCTTCTGAGGCGGAAAGAACCAGCCATTAATGAAAAGAACCAGCCATT
AATGAATCGGCCAACGCGCGGGGAGAGGCGGTTTGCGTATTGGGCGCTCTTCCGCTTCCTCGCTCACTGA
CTCGCTGCGCTCGGTCGTTCGGCTGCGGCGAGCGGTATCAGCTCACTCAAAGGCGGTAATACGGTTATCC
ACAGAATCAGGGGATAACGCAGGAAAGAACATGTGAGCAAAAGGCCAGCAAAAGGCCAGGAACCGTAAAA
AGGCCGCGTTGCTGGCGTTTTTCCATAGGCTCCGCCCCCCTGACGAGCATCACAAAAATCGACGCTCAAG
TCAGAGGTGGCGAAACCCGACAGGACTATAAAGATACCAGGCGTTTCCCCCTGGAAGCTCCCTCGTGCGC
TCTCCTGTTCCGACCCTGCCGCTTACCGGATACCTGTCCGCCTTTCTCCCTTCGGGAAGCGTGGCGCTTT
CTCATAGCTCACGCTGTAGGTATCTCAGTTCGGTGTAGGTCGTTCGCTCCAAGCTGGGCTGTGTGCACGA
ACCCCCCGTTCAGCCCGACCGCTGCGCCTTATCCGGTAACTATCGTCTTGAGTCCAACCCGGTAAGACAC
GACTTATCGCCACTGGCAGCAGCCACTGGTAACAGGATTAGCAGAGCGAGGTATGTAGGCGGTGCTACAG
AGTTCTTGAAGTGGTGGCCTAACTACGGCTACACTAGAAGAACAGTATTTGGTATCTGCGCTCTGCTGAA
GCCAGTTACCTTCGGAAAAAGAGTTGGTAGCTCTTGATCCGGCAAACAAACCACCGCTGGTAGCGGTGGT
TTTTTTGTTTGCAAGCAGCAGATTACGCGCAGAAAAAAAGGATCTCAAGAAGATCCTTTGATCTTTTCTA
CGGGGTCTGACGCTCAGTGGAACGAAAACTCACGTTAAGGGATTTTGGTCATGAGATTATCAAAAAGGAT
CTTCACCTAGATCCTTTTAAATTAAAAATGAAGTTTTAAATCAATCTAAAGTATATATGAGTAAACTTGG
TCTGACAGTTACCAATGCTTAATCAGTGAGGCACCTATCTCAGCGATCTGTCTATTTCGTTCATCCATAG
TTGCCTGACTCCCCGTCGTGTAGATAACTACGATACGGGAGGGCTTACCATCTGGCCCCAGTGCTGCAAT
GATACCGCGAGACCCACGCTCACCGGCTCCAGATTTATCAGCAATAAACCAGCCAGCCGGAAGGGCCGAG
CGCAGAAGTGGTCCTGCAACTTTATCCGCCTCCATCCAGTCTATTAATTGTTGCCGGGAAGCTAGAGTAA
GTAGTTCGCCAGTTAATAGTTTGCGCAACGTTGTTGCCATTGCTACAGGCATCGTGGTGTCACGCTCGTC
GTTTGGTATGGCTTCATTCAGCTCCGGTTCCCAACGATCAAGGCGAGTTACATGATCCCCCATGTTGTGC
AAAAAAGCGGTTAGCTCCTTCGGTCCTCCGATCGTTGTCAGAAGTAAGTTGGCCGCAGTGTTATCACTCA
TGGTTATGGCAGCACTGCATAATTCTCTTACTGTCATGCCATCCGTAAGATGCTTTTCTGTGACTGGTGA
GTACTCAACCAAGTCATTCTGAGAATAGTGTATGCGGCGACCGAGTTGCTCTTGCCCGGCGTCAATACGG
GATAATACCGCGCCACATAGCAGAACTTTAAAAGTGCTCATCATTGGAAAACGTTCTTCGGGGCGAAAAC
TCTCAAGGATCTTACCGCTGTTGAGATCCAGTTCGATGTAACCCACTCGTGCACCCAACTGATCTTCAGC
ATCTTTTACTTTCACCAGCGTTTCTGGGTGAGCAAAAACAGGAAGGCAAAATGCCGCAAAAAAGGGAATA
AGGGCGACACGGAAATGTTGAATACTCATACTCTTCCTTTTTCAATATTATTGAAGCATTTATCAGGGTT
ATTGTCTCATGAGCGGATACATATTTGAATGTATTTAGAAAAATAAACAAATAGGGGTTCCGCGCACATT
TCCCCGAAAAGTGCCACCTGACGTCGACGGATCGGGAGATCTCCCGATCCCCTATGGTGCACTCTCAGTA
CAATCTGCTCTGATGCCGCATAGTTAAGCCAGTATCTGCTCCCTGCTTGTGTGTTGGAGGTCGCTGAGTA
GTGCGCGAGCAAAATTTAAGCTACAACAAGGCAAGGCTTGACCGACAATTGCATGAAGAATCTGCTTAGG
GTTAGGCGTTTTGCGCTGCTTCGCGATGTACGGGCCAGATATTGACATTGATTATTGACTAGTTATTAAT
AGTAATCAATTACGGGGTCATTAGTTCATAGCCCATATATGGAGTTCCGCGTTACATAACTTACGGTAAA
TGGCCCGCCTGGCTGACCGCCCAACGACCCCCGCCCATTGACGTCAATAATGACGTATGTTCCCATAGTA
ACGCCAATAGGGACTTTCCATTGACGTCAATGGGTGGAGTATTTACGGTAAACTGCCCACTTGGCAGTAC
ATCAAGTGTATCATATGCCAAGTACGCCCCCTATTGACGTCAATGACGGTAAATGGCCCGCCTGGCATTA
TGCCCAGTACATGACCTTATGGGACTTTCCTACTTGGCAGTACATCTACGTATTAGTCATCGCTATTACC
ATGGTGATGCGGTTTTGGCAGTACATCAATGGGCGTGGATAGCGGTTTGACTCACGGGGATTTCCAAGTC
TCCACCCCATTGACGTCAATGGGAGTTTGTTTTGGCACCAAAATCAACGGGACTTTCCAAAATGTCGTAA
CAACTCCGCCCCATTGACGCAAATGGGCGGTAGGCGTGTACGGTGGGAGGTCTATATAAGCAGCGCGTTT
TGCCTGTACTGGGTCTCTCTGGTTAGACCAGATCTGAGCCTGGGAGCTCTCTGGCTAACTAGGGAACCCA
CTGCTTAAGCCTCAATAAAGCTTGCCTTGAGTGCTTCAAGTAGTGTGTGCCCGTCTGTTGTGTGACTCTG
GTAACTAGAGATCCCTCAGACCCTTTTAGTCAGTGTGGAAAATCTCTAGCAGTGGCGCCCGAACAGGGAC
TTGAAAGCGAAAGGGAAACCAGAGGAGCTCTCTCGACGCAGGACTCGGCTTGCTGAAGCGCGCACGGCAA
GAGGCGAGGGGCGGCGACTGGTGAGTACGCCAAAAATTTTGACTAGCGGAGGCTAGAAGGAGAGAGATGG
GTGCGAGAGCGTCAGTATTAAGCGGGGGAGAATTAGATCGCGATGGGAAAAAATTCGGTTAAGGCCAGGG
GGAAAGAAAAAATATAAATTAAAACATATAGTATGGGCAAGCAGGGAGCTAGAACGATTCGCAGTTAATC
CTGGCCTGTTAGAAACATCAGAAGGCTGTAGACAAATACTGGGACAGCTACAACCATCCCTTCAGACAGG
ATCAGAAGAACTTAGATCATTATATAATACAGTAGCAACCCTCTATTGTGTGCATCAAAGGATAGAGATA
AAAGACACCAAGGAAGCTTTAGACAAGATAGAGGAAGAGCAAAACAAAAGTAAGACCACCGCACAGCAAG
CGGCCGCTGATCTTCAGACCTGGAGGAGGAGATATGAGGGACAATTGGAGAAGTGAATTATATAAATATA
AAGTAGTAAAAATTGAACCATTAGGAGTAGCACCCACCAAGGCAAAGAGAAGAGTGGTGCAGAGAGAAAA
AAGAGCAGTGGGAATAGGAGCTTTGTTCCTTGGGTTCTTGGGAGCAGCAGGAAGCACTATGGGCGCAGCG
TCAATGACGCTGACGGTACAGGCCAGACAATTATTGTCTGGTATAGTGCAGCAGCAGAACAATTTGCTGA
GGGCTATTGAGGCGCAACAGCATCTGTTGCAACTCACAGTCTGGGGCATCAAGCAGCTCCAGGCAAGAAT
CCTGGCTGTGGAAAGATACCTAAAGGATCAACAGCTCCTGGGGATTTGGGGTTGCTCTGGAAAACTCATT
TGCACCACTGCTGTGCCTTGGAATGCTAGTTGGAGTAATAAATCTCTGGAACAGATTTGGAATCACACGA
CCTGGATGGAGTGGGACAGAGAAATTAACAATTACACAAGCTTAATACACTCCTTAATTGAAGAATCGCA
AAACCAGCAAGAAAAGAATGAACAAGAATTATTGGAATTAGATAAATGGGCAAGTTTGTGGAATTGGTTT
AACATAACAAATTGGCTGTGGTATATAAAATTATTCATAATGATAGTAGGAGGCTTGGTAGGTTTAAGAA
TAGTTTTTGCTGTACTTTCTATAGTGAATAGAGTTAGGCAGGGATATTCACCATTATCGTTTCAGACCCA
CCTCCCAACCCCGAGGGGACCCGACAGGCCCGAAGGAATAGAAGAAGAAGGTGGAGAGAGAGACAGAGAC
AGATCCATTCGATTAGTGAACGGATCGGCACTGCGTGCGCCAATTCTGCAGACAAATGGCAGTATTCATC
CACAATTTTAAAAGAAAAGGGGGGATTGGGGGGTACAGTGCAGGGGAAAGAATAGTAGACATAATAGCAA
CAGACATACAAACTAAAGAATTACAAAAACAAATTACAAAAATTCAAAATTTTCGGGTTTATTACAGGGA
CAGCAGAGATCCAGTTTGGTTAATTAAGGTACCGGGAGGTGGTCCCTGCAGTTACGCCAATGATAACCCC
CGCCAGAAAAATCTTAGTAGCCTTCCCTTTTTGTTTTCCGTGCCCCAACTCGGCGGATTGACTCGGCCCC
TTCCGGAAACACCCGAATCAACTTCTAGTCAAATTATTGTTCACGCCGCAATGACCCACCCCTGGCCCGC
GTCTGTGGAACTGACCCCTGGTGTACAGGAGAGTTCGCTGCTGAAAGTGGTCCCAAAGGGGTACTAGTTT
TTAAGCTCCCAACTCCCCCTCCCCCAGCGTCTGGAGGATTCCACACCCTCGCACCGCAGGGGCGAGGAAG
TGGGCGGAGTCCGGTTTTGGCGCCAGCCGCTGAGGCTGCCAAGCAGAAAAGCCACCGCTGAGGAGACTCC
GGTCACTGTCCTCGCCCCGCCTCCCCCTTCCCTCCCCTTGGGGACCACCGGGCGCCACGCCGCGAACGGT
AAGTGCCGCGGTCGTCGGCGCCTCCGCCCTCCCCCTAGGGCCCCAATTCCCAGCGGGCGCGGCGCGCGGC
CCCGCGCGCAGCTCCCGGCTCCCTCCCCCTTCGGATGTGGCTTGAGCTGTAGGCGCGGAGGCTAGCCTAG
ATTCGAGTTTACTCCCTATCAGTGATAGAGAACGTATGAAGAGTTTACTCCCTATCAGTGATAGAGAACG
TATGCAGACTTTACTCCCTATCAGTGATAGAGAACGTATAAGGAGTTTACTCCCTATCAGTGATAGAGAA
CGTATGACCAGTTTACTCCCTATCAGTGATAGAGAACGTATCTACAGTTTACTCCCTATCAGTGATAGAG
AACGTATATCCAGTTTACTCCCTATCAGTGATAGAGAACGTATGTCGAGGTAGGCGTGTACGGTGGGCGC
CTATAAAAGCAGAGCTCGTTTAGTGAACCGTCAGATCGCCTGGAGCAATTCCACAACACTTTTGTCTTAT
ACTT
